Addgene plasmid #125597: pFUW-tetO-GFI1B
Purpose: doxycycline-inducible expression of human GFI1B in mammalian cells
Depositing lab: Filipe Pereira. Depositing organization: Lund University. Publication: Cooperative Transcription Factor Induction Mediates Hemogenic Reprogramming. Gomes AM, Kurochkin I, Chang B, Daniel M, Law K, Satija N, Lachmann A, Wang Z, Ferreira L, Ma'ayan A, Chen BK, Papatsenko D, Lemischka IR, Moore KA, Pereira CF. Cell Rep. 2018 Dec 4;25(10):2821-2835.e7. doi: 10.1016/j.celrep.2018.11.032. PubMed 30517869.
Backbone
  Vector backbone: pFUW-tetO
  Vector type: Mammalian Expression, Lentiviral
Growth in bacteria
  Bacterial resistance: Ampicillin, 100 μg/mL
  Growth temperature: 37°C
  Growth strain: NEB Stable
  Copy number: High Copy
Gene/Insert
  Gene/Insert name: Growth Factor Independent 1B transcriptional repressor
  Species: H. sapiens (human)
  Insert size (bp): 993
  GenBank ID: NM_004188.6
  Entrez Gene: GFI1B (a.k.a. BDPLT17, ZNF163B)
  Promoter: TRE-mCMV
  Tag / fusion protein: None
  Cloning method: Restriction Enzyme; 5′ cloning site EcoRI (unknown if destroyed); 3′ cloning site EcoRI (unknown if destroyed)
  Sequencing primers: 5′ TCCACGCTGTTTTGACCTCC
Terms and licenses: Academic/Nonprofit Terms; Industry Terms: Not Available to Industry
How to cite: pFUW-tetO-GFI1B was a gift from Filipe Pereira (Addgene plasmid # 125597 ; http://n2t.net/addgene:125597 ; RRID:Addgene_125597)
