[The description below was written by a language model from this plasmid's Addgene catalogue record and pLannotate feature annotations shown in this document.]
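Description:
pFUW-tetO-GFI1B is a lentiviral transfer plasmid built on the pFUW-tetO backbone for doxycycline-inducible expression of human GFI1B in mammalian cells. It is maintained in E. coli through a high-copy ColE1/pUC-type origin with ampicillin selection (AmpR). An f1 origin is also present, along with an SV40/EM7-driven BleoR (Zeocin resistance) cassette that lies outside the viral genome in the plasmid backbone.

The viral portion follows a third-generation layout. A CMV enhancer/promoter replaces the U3 region upstream of a truncated HIV-1 5' LTR to drive genomic RNA production in packaging cells. This is followed by the Ψ packaging signal with a gag fragment, the Rev response element for Rev-dependent nuclear export, and the cPPT/CTS, which aids nuclear import of the proviral DNA. The expression cassette consists of a tetracycline response element with tetO repeats fused to a minimal CMV promoter (TRE-mCMV), which drives the untagged 993 bp GFI1B coding sequence cloned at EcoRI sites. The automated annotation marks only part of this ORF as a GFI1B fragment. A WPRE downstream enhances transcript stability and expression. The cassette ends with a truncated 3' LTR, annotated as a truncated 5' LTR in the feature table, and a bGH polyadenylation signal.

The minimal promoter is essentially silent on its own, so expression requires a tetracycline-controlled transactivator supplied separately, which this plasmid does not encode. GFI1B is a zinc-finger transcriptional regulator of erythroid and megakaryocytic development. According to the associated publication title, the construct was used in transcription factor-mediated hemogenic reprogramming.
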