Features (pLannotate 1.2.2; 31 found; start..end, strand, type, name):
      1..380     +  enhancer       CMV enhancer: human cytomegalovirus immediate early enhancer
    381..580     +  promoter       CMV promoter: human cytomegalovirus (CMV) immediate early promoter
    598..778     +  LTR            5' LTR (truncated): truncated 5' long terminal repeat (LTR) from HIV-1
    825..950     +  misc_feature   HIV-1 Ψ: packaging signal of human immunodeficiency virus type 1
    934..1297    +  CDS            HIV-1 gag (fragment): gag protein from human immunodeficiency virus 1; gag
   1443..1676    +  misc_feature   RRE: The Rev response element (RRE) of HIV-1 allows for Rev-dependent mRNA export from the nucleus to the cytoplasm.
   2053..2153    +  CDS            Rev (fragment): human immunodeficiency virus 1 (HIV-1) Rev protein; rev; enhances nuclear export of unspliced and incompletely spliced viral mRNAs
   2203..2320    +  misc_feature   cPPT/CTS: central polypurine tract and central termination sequence of HIV-1
   2377..2620    +  protein_bind   tetracycline response element (fragment): contains seven copies of the tetracycline operator tetO tetracycline repressor TetR
   2638..2676    +  promoter       minimal CMV promoter: human cytomegalovirus (CMV) immediate early promoter
   2776..3414    +  CDS            GFI1B (fragment): GFI1B_HUMAN - Experimental evidence at protein level: Swiss-Prot protein existence level 1. Essential proto-oncogenic transcriptional regulator necessary for development and differentiation of erythroid and megakaryocytic lineages. Component of a RCOR-GFI-KDM1A-HDAC complex that suppresses, via histone deacetylase (HDAC) recruitment, a number of genes implicated in multilineage blood cell development and controls hematopoietic differentiation. Transcriptional repressor or activator depending on both promoter and cell type context; represses promoter activity of SOCS1 and SOCS3 and thus, may re
   3769..3793    +  misc_feature   MCS (fragment): pBluescript multiple cloning site
   3793..4381    +  misc_feature   WPRE: woodchuck hepatitis virus posttranscriptional regulatory element
   4318..4899    +  CDS            nef (fragment): NEF_HV1H2 - Experimental evidence at protein level: Swiss-Prot protein existence level 1. Extracellular Nef protein targets CD4(+) T-lymphocytes for apoptosis by interacting with CXCR4 surface receptors. From Human immunodeficiency virus type 1 group M subtype B (isolate HXB2) (HIV-1).
   4906..5086    +  LTR            5' LTR (truncated): truncated 5' long terminal repeat (LTR) from HIV-1
   5118..5342    +  polyA_signal   bGH poly(A) signal: bovine growth hormone polyadenylation signal
   5346..5367    +  promoter       SV40 promoter (fragment): SV40 enhancer and early promoter
   5388..5816    +  rep_origin     f1 ori (sequence partly withheld): f1 bacteriophage origin of replication; arrow indicates direction of (+) strand synthesis
   5830..6159    +  promoter       SV40 promoter: SV40 enhancer and early promoter
   6207..6254    +  promoter       EM7 promoter: synthetic bacterial promoter&nbsp
   6273..6647    +  CDS            BleoR: antibiotic-binding protein; Sh ble from Streptoalloteichus hindustanus; confers resistance to bleomycin, phleomycin, and Zeocin™
   6657..6782    +  CDS            ble (fragment): BLE_KLEPN - Experimental evidence at protein level: Swiss-Prot protein existence level 1. Binding protein with a strong affinity to the bleomycin family of antibiotics. Binds to CL990; an antimitotic-antibiotic compound. From Klebsiella pneumoniae.
   6777..6898    +  polyA_signal   SV40 poly(A) signal: SV40 polyadenylation signal
   6971..6987    -  protein_bind   lac operator: The lac repressor binds to the lac operator to inhibit transcription in E. coli. This inhibition can be relieved by adding lactose or isopropyl-β-D-thiogalactopyranoside (IPTG). lac repressor encoded by lacI
   6995..7025    -  promoter       lac promoter: promoter for the E. coli lac operon
   7040..7061    -  protein_bind   CAP binding site: CAP binding activates transcription in the presence of cAMP. E. coli catabolite activator protein
   7074..7166    -  CDS            lacI (fragment): lac repressor; lacI; The lac repressor binds to the lac operator to inhibit transcription in E. coli. This inhibition can be relieved by adding lactose or isopropyl-β-D-thiogalactopyranoside (IPTG).
   7349..7937    -  rep_origin     ori: high-copy-number ColE1/pMB1/pBR322/pUC origin of replication
   8108..8968    -  CDS            AmpR: β-lactamase; bla; confers resistance to ampicillin, carbenicillin, and related antibiotics
   8969..9073    -  promoter       AmpR promoter: bla
   9132..9184    -  misc_feature   bom (fragment): basis of mobility region from pBR322
>Addgene plasmid #125597 | pFUW-tetO-GFI1B | addgene full sequence | sequence record 246615 | Addgene NGS Result
GACATTGATTATTGACTAGTTATTAATAGTAATCAATTACGGGGTCATTAGTTCATAGCCCATATATGGA
GTTCCGCGTTACATAACTTACGGTAAATGGCCCGCCTGGCTGACCGCCCAACGACCCCCGCCCATTGACG
TCAATAATGACGTATGTTCCCATAGTAACGCCAATAGGGACTTTCCATTGACGTCAATGGGTGGAGTATT
TACGGTAAACTGCCCACTTGGCAGTACATCAAGTGTATCATATGCCAAGTACGCCCCCTATTGACGTCAA
TGACGGTAAATGGCCCGCCTGGCATTATGCCCAGTACATGACCTTATGGGACTTTCCTACTTGGCAGTAC
ATCTACGTATTAGTCATCGCTATTACCATGGTGATGCGGTTTTGGCAGTACATCAATGGGCGTGGATAGC
GGTTTGACTCACGGGGATTTCCAAGTCTCCACCCCATTGACGTCAATGGGAGTTTGTTTTGGCACCAAAA
TCAACGGGACTTTCCAAAATGTCGTAACAACTCCGCCCCATTGACGCAAATGGGCGGTAGGCGTGTACGG
TGGGAGGTCTATATAAGCAGCGCGTTTTGCCTGTACTGGGTCTCTCTGGTTAGACCAGATCTGAGCCTGG
GAGCTCTCTGGCTAACTAGGGAACCCACTGCTTAAGCCTCAATAAAGCTTGCCTTGAGTGCTTCAAGTAG
TGTGTGCCCGTCTGTTGTGTGACTCTGGTAACTAGAGATCCCTCAGACCCTTTTAGTCAGTGTGGAAAAT
CTCTAGCAGTGGCGCCCGAACAGGGACTTGAAAGCGAAAGGGAAACCAGAGGAGCTCTCTCGACGCAGGA
CTCGGCTTGCTGAAGCGCGCACGGCAAGAGGCGAGGGGCGGCGACTGGTGAGTACGCCAAAAATTTTGAC
TAGCGGAGGCTAGAAGGAGAGAGATGGGTGCGAGAGCGTCAGTATTAAGCGGGGGAGAATTAGATCGCGA
TGGGAAAAAATTCGGTTAAGGCCAGGGGGAAAGAAAAAATATAAATTAAAACATATAGTATGGGCAAGCA
GGGAGCTAGAACGATTCGCAGTTAATCCTGGCCTGTTAGAAACATCAGAAGGCTGTAGACAAATACTGGG
ACAGCTACAACCATCCCTTCAGACAGGATCAGAAGAACTTAGATCATTATATAATACAGTAGCAACCCTC
TATTGTGTGCATCAAAGGATAGAGATAAAAGACACCAAGGAAGCTTTAGACAAGATAGAGGAAGAGCAAA
ACAAAAGTAAGACCACCGCACAGCAAGCGGCCGCTGATCTTCAGACCTGGAGGAGGAGATATGAGGGACA
ATTGGAGAAGTGAATTATATAAATATAAAGTAGTAAAAATTGAACCATTAGGAGTAGCACCCACCAAGGC
AAAGAGAAGAGTGGTGCAGAGAGAAAAAAGAGCAGTGGGAATAGGAGCTTTGTTCCTTGGGTTCTTGGGA
GCAGCAGGAAGCACTATGGGCGCAGCGTCAATGACGCTGACGGTACAGGCCAGACAATTATTGTCTGGTA
TAGTGCAGCAGCAGAACAATTTGCTGAGGGCTATTGAGGCGCAACAGCATCTGTTGCAACTCACAGTCTG
GGGCATCAAGCAGCTCCAGGCAAGAATCCTGGCTGTGGAAAGATACCTAAAGGATCAACAGCTCCTGGGG
ATTTGGGGTTGCTCTGGAAAACTCATTTGCACCACTGCTGTGCCTTGGAATGCTAGTTGGAGTAATAAAT
CTCTGGAACAGATTTGGAATCACACGACCTGGATGGAGTGGGACAGAGAAATTAACAATTACACAAGCTT
AATACACTCCTTAATTGAAGAATCGCAAAACCAGCAAGAAAAGAATGAACAAGAATTATTGGAATTAGAT
AAATGGGCAAGTTTGTGGAATTGGTTTAACATAACAAATTGGCTGTGGTATATAAAATTATTCATAATGA
TAGTAGGAGGCTTGGTAGGTTTAAGAATAGTTTTTGCTGTACTTTCTATAGTGAATAGAGTTAGGCAGGG
ATATTCACCATTATCGTTTCAGACCCACCTCCCAACCCCGAGGGGACCCGACAGGCCCGAAGGAATAGAA
GAAGAAGGTGGAGAGAGAGACAGAGACAGATCCATTCGATTAGTGAACGGATCGGCACTGCGTGCGCCAA
TTCTGCAGACAAATGGCAGTATTCATCCACAATTTTAAAAGAAAAGGGGGGATTGGGGGGTACAGTGCAG
GGGAAAGAATAGTAGACATAATAGCAACAGACATACAAACTAAAGAATTACAAAAACAAATTACAAAAAT
TCAAAATTTTCGGGTTTATTACAGGGACAGCAGAGATCCAGTTTGGTTAGATCTCGAGTTTACCACTCCC
TATCAGTGATAGAGAAAAGTGAAAGTCGAGTTTACCACTCCCTATCAGTGATAGAGAAAAGTGAAAGTCG
AGTTTACCACTCCCTATCAGTGATAGAGAAAAGTGAAAGTCGAGTTTACCACTCCCTATCAGTGATAGAG
AAAAGTGAAAGTCGAGTTTACCACTCCCTATCAGTGATAGAGAAAAGTGAAAGTCGAGTTTACCACTCCC
TATCAGTGATAGAGAAAAGTGAAAGTCGAGCTCGGTACCCGGGTCGAGGTAGGCGTGTACGGTGGGAGGC
CTATATAAGCAGAGCTCGTTTAGTGAACCGTCAGATCGCCTGGAGACGCCATCCACGCTGTTTTGACCTC
CATAGAAGACACCGGGACCGATCCAGCCTCCGCGGCCCCGAATTCATGCCACGCTCCTTCCTGGTGAAGA
GCAAGAAGGCTCACACCTACCACCAGCCCCGTGTGCAGGAAGATGAACCGCTCTGGCCTCCTGCCCTTAC
CCCGGTGCCCAGAGACCAGGCTCCAAGCAACAGCCCTGTCCTTAGCACTCTATTCCCAAACCAGTGCCTG
GACTGGACCAACCTCAAACGAGAGCCGGAGCTGGAGCAGGACCAGAACTTGGCCAGGATGGCCCCGGCAC
CAGAGGGCCCCATTGTGCTGTCCCGACCCCAGGATGGGGACTCTCCACTGTCCGACTCACCCCCATTCTA
CAAGCCTAGCTTCTCCTGGGACACCTTGGCCACAACCTATGGCCACAGCTACCGGCAGGCCCCCTCCACC
ATGCAGTCAGCCTTCCTGGAGCACTCCGTCAGCCTGTACGGCAGTCCTCTTGTGCCCAGCACTGAGCCCG
CCTTGGACTTCAGCCTCCGCTACTCCCCAGGCATGGATGCGTACCACTGTGTGAAGTGCAACAAGGTCTT
CTCCACCCCTCACGGGCTCGAAGTGCATGTGCGACGCTCCCATAGTGGGACCCGGCCCTTCGCCTGTGAC
ATCTGCGGCAAAACCTTCGGCCACGCTGTGAGCCTGGAGCAGCACACGCACGTCCACTCCCAGGAGCGCA
GCTTCGAGTGCCGCATGTGCGGCAAGGCCTTCAAGCGCTCGTCCACGCTGTCCACCCACCTGCTCATCCA
CTCAGACACGCGGCCCTACCCCTGCCAGTTCTGCGGCAAGCGTTTCCACCAGAAGTCCGACATGAAGAAG
CACACCTACATCCACACAGGTGAGAAGCCGCACAAGTGCCAGGTGTGCGGAAAGGCCTTCAGCCAGAGCT
CCAACCTCATCACCCACAGCCGCAAGCACACAGGCTTCAAGCCCTTCAGCTGTGAGCTGTGCACCAAAGG
CTTCCAGCGCAAGGTGGACCTGCGGCGGCACCGCGAGAGCCAGCACAATCTCAAGTGAGAATTCGATATC
AAGCTTATCGATAATCAACCTCTGGATTACAAAATTTGTGAAAGATTGACTGGTATTCTTAACTATGTTG
CTCCTTTTACGCTATGTGGATACGCTGCTTTAATGCCTTTGTATCATGCTATTGCTTCCCGTATGGCTTT
CATTTTCTCCTCCTTGTATAAATCCTGGTTGCTGTCTCTTTATGAGGAGTTGTGGCCCGTTGTCAGGCAA
CGTGGCGTGGTGTGCACTGTGTTTGCTGACGCAACCCCCACTGGTTGGGGCATTGCCACCACCTGTCAGC
TCCTTTCCGGGACTTTCGCTTTCCCCCTCCCTATTGCCACGGCGGAACTCATCGCCGCCTGCCTTGCCCG
CTGCTGGACAGGGGCTCGGCTGTTGGGCACTGACAATTCCGTGGTGTTGTCGGGGAAATCATCGTCCTTT
CCTTGGCTGCTCGCCTGTGTTGCCACCTGGATTCTGCGCGGGACGTCCTTCTGCTACGTCCCTTCGGCCC
TCAATCCAGCGGACCTTCCTTCCCGCGGCCTGCTGCCGGCTCTGCGGCCTCTTCCGCGTCTTCGCCTTCG
CCCTCAGACGAGTCGGATCTCCCTTTGGGCCGCCTCCCCGCATCGATACCGTCGACCTCGAGACCTAGAA
AAACATGGAGCAATCACAAGTAGCAATACAGCAGCTACCAATGCTGATTGTGCCTGGCTAGAAGCACAAG
AGGAGGAGGAGGTGGGTTTTCCAGTCACACCTCAGGTACCTTTAAGACCAATGACTTACAAGGCAGCTGT
AGATCTTAGCCACTTTTTAAAAGAAAAGGGGGGACTGGAAGGGCTAATTCACTCCCAACGAAGACAAGAT
ATCCTTGATCTGTGGATCTACCACACACAAGGCTACTTCCCTGATTGGCAGAACTACACACCAGGGCCAG
GGATCAGATATCCACTGACCTTTGGATGGTGCTACAAGCTAGTACCAGTTGAGCAAGAGAAGGTAGAAGA
AGCCAATGAAGGAGAGAACACCCGCTTGTTACACCCTGTGAGCCTGCATGGGATGGATGACCCGGAGAGA
GAAGTATTAGAGTGGAGGTTTGACAGCCGCCTAGCATTTCATCACATGGCCCGAGAGCTGCATCCGGACT
GTACTGGGTCTCTCTGGTTAGACCAGATCTGAGCCTGGGAGCTCTCTGGCTAACTAGGGAACCCACTGCT
TAAGCCTCAATAAAGCTTGCCTTGAGTGCTTCAAGTAGTGTGTGCCCGTCTGTTGTGTGACTCTGGTAAC
TAGAGATCCCTCAGACCCTTTTAGTCAGTGTGGAAAATCTCTAGCAGGGCCCGTTTAAACCCGCTGATCA
GCCTCGACTGTGCCTTCTAGTTGCCAGCCATCTGTTGTTTGCCCCTCCCCCGTGCCTTCCTTGACCCTGG
AAGGTGCCACTCCCACTGTCCTTTCCTAATAAAATGAGGAAATTGCATCGCATTGTCTGAGTAGGTGTCA
TTCTATTCTGGGGGGTGGGGTGGGGCAGGACAGCAAGGGGGAGGATTGGGAAGACAATAGCAGGCATGCT
GGGGATGCGGTGGGCTCTATGGCTTCTGAGGCGGAAAGAACCAGCTGGGGCTCTAGGGGGTATCCCC
[124 nt withheld, positions 5388-5511]
C
[91 nt withheld, positions 5513-5603]
A
[49 nt withheld, positions 5605-5653]
CCTTTGACGTTGGAGTCCACGTTCTTT
[37 nt withheld, positions 5681-5717]
ACCCTATCTCGGTCTATTCTTTTGATTTATAAGGGATTTTGCCGATTTCGGCCTATTGGTTAAAAAATGA
GCTGATTTAACAAAAATTTAACGCGAATTAATTCTGTGGAATGTGTGTCAGTTAGGGTGTGGAAAGTCCC
CAGGCTCCCCAGCAGGCAGAAGTATGCAAAGCATGCATCTCAATTAGTCAGCAACCAGGTGTGGAAAGTC
CCCAGGCTCCCCAGCAGGCAGAAGTATGCAAAGCATGCATCTCAATTAGTCAGCAACCATAGTCCCGCCC
CTAACTCCGCCCATCCCGCCCCTAACTCCGCCCAGTTCCGCCCATTCTCCGCCCCATGGCTGACTAATTT
TTTTTATTTATGCAGAGGCCGAGGCCGCCTCTGCCTCTGAGCTATTCCAGAAGTAGTGAGGAGGCTTTTT
TGGAGGCCTAGGCTTTTGCAAAAAGCTCCCGGGAGCTTGTATATCCATTTTCGGATCTGATCAGCACGTG
TTGACAATTAATCATCGGCATAGTATATCGGCATAGTATAATACGACAAGGTGAGGAACTAAACCATGGC
CAAGTTGACCAGTGCCGTTCCGGTGCTCACCGCGCGCGACGTCGCCGGAGCGGTCGAGTTCTGGACCGAC
CGGCTCGGGTTCTCCCGGGACTTCGTGGAGGACGACTTCGCCGGTGTGGTCCGGGACGACGTGACCCTGT
TCATCAGCGCGGTCCAGGACCAGGTGGTGCCGGACAACACCCTGGCCTGGGTGTGGGTGCGCGGCCTGGA
CGAGCTGTACGCCGAGTGGTCGGAGGTCGTGTCCACGAACTTCCGGGACGCCTCCGGGCCGGCCATGACC
GAGATCGGCGAGCAGCCGTGGGGGCGGGAGTTCGCCCTGCGCGACCCGGCCGGCAACTGCGTGCACTTCG
TGGCCGAGGAGCAGGACTGACACGTGCTACGAGATTTCGATTCCACCGCCGCCTTCTATGAAAGGTTGGG
CTTCGGAATCGTTTTCCGGGACGCCGGCTGGATGATCCTCCAGCGCGGGGATCTCATGCTGGAGTTCTTC
GCCCACCCCAACTTGTTTATTGCAGCTTATAATGGTTACAAATAAAGCAATAGCATCACAAATTTCACAA
ATAAAGCATTTTTTTCACTGCATTCTAGTTGTGGTTTGTCCAAACTCATCAATGTATCTTATCATGTCTG
TATACCGTCGACCTCTAGCTAGAGCTTGGCGTAATCATGGTCATAGCTGTTTCCTGTGTGAAATTGTTAT
CCGCTCACAATTCCACACAACATACGAGCCGGAAGCATAAAGTGTAAAGCCTGGGGTGCCTAATGAGTGA
GCTAACTCACATTAATTGCGTTGCGCTCACTGCCCGCTTTCCAGTCGGGAAACCTGTCGTGCCAGCTGCA
TTAATGAATCGGCCAACGCGCGGGGAGAGGCGGTTTGCGTATTGGGCGCTCTTCCGCTTCCTCGCTCACT
GACTCGCTGCGCTCGGTCGTTCGGCTGCGGCGAGCGGTATCAGCTCACTCAAAGGCGGTAATACGGTTAT
CCACAGAATCAGGGGATAACGCAGGAAAGAACATGTGAGCAAAAGGCCAGCAAAAGGCCAGGAACCGTAA
AAAGGCCGCGTTGCTGGCGTTTTTCCATAGGCTCCGCCCCCCTGACGAGCATCACAAAAATCGACGCTCA
AGTCAGAGGTGGCGAAACCCGACAGGACTATAAAGATACCAGGCGTTTCCCCCTGGAAGCTCCCTCGTGC
GCTCTCCTGTTCCGACCCTGCCGCTTACCGGATACCTGTCCGCCTTTCTCCCTTCGGGAAGCGTGGCGCT
TTCTCATAGCTCACGCTGTAGGTATCTCAGTTCGGTGTAGGTCGTTCGCTCCAAGCTGGGCTGTGTGCAC
GAACCCCCCGTTCAGCCCGACCGCTGCGCCTTATCCGGTAACTATCGTCTTGAGTCCAACCCGGTAAGAC
ACGACTTATCGCCACTGGCAGCAGCCACTGGTAACAGGATTAGCAGAGCGAGGTATGTAGGCGGTGCTAC
AGAGTTCTTGAAGTGGTGGCCTAACTACGGCTACACTAGAAGAACAGTATTTGGTATCTGCGCTCTGCTG
AAGCCAGTTACCTTCGGAAAAAGAGTTGGTAGCTCTTGATCCGGCAAACAAACCACCGCTGGTAGCGGTG
GTTTTTTTGTTTGCAAGCAGCAGATTACGCGCAGAAAAAAAGGATCTCAAGAAGATCCTTTGATCTTTTC
TACGGGGTCTGACGCTCAGTGGAACGAAAACTCACGTTAAGGGATTTTGGTCATGAGATTATCAAAAAGG
ATCTTCACCTAGATCCTTTTAAATTAAAAATGAAGTTTTAAATCAATCTAAAGTATATATGAGTAAACTT
GGTCTGACAGTTACCAATGCTTAATCAGTGAGGCACCTATCTCAGCGATCTGTCTATTTCGTTCATCCAT
AGTTGCCTGACTCCCCGTCGTGTAGATAACTACGATACGGGAGGGCTTACCATCTGGCCCCAGTGCTGCA
ATGATACCGCGAGACCCACGCTCACCGGCTCCAGATTTATCAGCAATAAACCAGCCAGCCGGAAGGGCCG
AGCGCAGAAGTGGTCCTGCAACTTTATCCGCCTCCATCCAGTCTATTAATTGTTGCCGGGAAGCTAGAGT
AAGTAGTTCGCCAGTTAATAGTTTGCGCAACGTTGTTGCCATTGCTACAGGCATCGTGGTGTCACGCTCG
TCGTTTGGTATGGCTTCATTCAGCTCCGGTTCCCAACGATCAAGGCGAGTTACATGATCCCCCATGTTGT
GCAAAAAAGCGGTTAGCTCCTTCGGTCCTCCGATCGTTGTCAGAAGTAAGTTGGCCGCAGTGTTATCACT
CATGGTTATGGCAGCACTGCATAATTCTCTTACTGTCATGCCATCCGTAAGATGCTTTTCTGTGACTGGT
GAGTACTCAACCAAGTCATTCTGAGAATAGTGTATGCGGCGACCGAGTTGCTCTTGCCCGGCGTCAATAC
GGGATAATACCGCGCCACATAGCAGAACTTTAAAAGTGCTCATCATTGGAAAACGTTCTTCGGGGCGAAA
ACTCTCAAGGATCTTACCGCTGTTGAGATCCAGTTCGATGTAACCCACTCGTGCACCCAACTGATCTTCA
GCATCTTTTACTTTCACCAGCGTTTCTGGGTGAGCAAAAACAGGAAGGCAAAATGCCGCAAAAAAGGGAA
TAAGGGCGACACGGAAATGTTGAATACTCATACTCTTCCTTTTTCAATATTATTGAAGCATTTATCAGGG
TTATTGTCTCATGAGCGGATACATATTTGAATGTATTTAGAAAAATAAACAAATAGGGGTTCCGCGCACA
TTTCCCCGAAAAGTGCCACCTGACGTCGACGGATCGGGAGATCTCCCGATCCCCTATGGTGCACTCTCAG
TACAATCTGCTCTGATGCCGCATAGTTAAGCCAGTATCTGCTCCCTGCTTGTGTGTTGGAGGTCGCTGAG
TAGTGCGCGAGCAAAATTTAAGCTACAACAAGGCAAGGCTTGACCGACAATTGCATGAAGAATCTGCTTA
GGGTTAGGCGTTTTGCGCTGCTTCGCGATGTACGGGCCAGATATACGCGTT
